Addgene plasmid #130943: pLY107
Purpose: Engineered sgRNA-LEA5 (2 BoxB aptamers) generator circuit including promoter Plux2
Depositing lab: Baojun Wang. Depositing organization: University of Edinburgh. Publication: Engineered CRISPRa enables programmable eukaryote-like gene activation in bacteria. Liu Y, Wan X, Wang B. Nat Commun. 2019 Aug 26;10(1):3693. doi: 10.1038/s41467-019-11479-0. PubMed 31451697.
Backbone
  Vector backbone: p15AC
  Backbone manufacturer: p15A vector from pdCas9-bacteria (Plasmid #44249)
  Backbone size w/o insert (bp): 1725
  Total vector size (bp): 3007
  Modifications to backbone: Adding 2 BbsI sites for construction
  Vector type: Bacterial Expression, Synthetic Biology
Growth in bacteria
  Bacterial resistance: Chloramphenicol, 25 μg/mL
  Growth temperature: 37°C
  Growth strain: DH5alpha
  Growth instructions: Culture in the Lennox’s Luria-Bertani (LB) medium (10 g/L peptone, 5 g/L yeast extract, 5 g/L NaCl)
  Copy number: Low Copy
Gene/Insert
  Gene/Insert name: sgRNA-LEA5
  gRNA/shRNA sequence: AGTTATATGTTGGTAACTAC
  Species: Synthetic
  Promoter: Plux2
  Cloning method: Restriction Enzyme; 5′ cloning site EcoRI (destroyed during cloning); 3′ cloning site SpeI (destroyed during cloning)
  Sequencing primers: 5′ AACGGTCTGGTTATAGGTACATTGAGCAAC; 3′ GTTCGTAAGCCATTTCCGCTCGCCGCAGTC
Terms and licenses: Academic/Nonprofit Terms; Industry Terms: Not Available to Industry
Depositor comments: The Top10 bacterial strain should be used for downstream applications
How to cite: pLY107 was a gift from Baojun Wang (Addgene plasmid # 130943 ; http://n2t.net/addgene:130943 ; RRID:Addgene_130943)
