[The description below was written by a language model from this plasmid's Addgene catalogue record and pLannotate feature annotations shown in this document.]
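Description:
pLY107 is a small (about 3 kb) bacterial expression and synthetic-biology plasmid built on the p15AC backbone, a p15A-origin vector derived from a bacterial dCas9 plasmid and modified with two BbsI sites for construction. It replicates in E. coli from the p15A origin, recorded as low copy and compatible with ColE1-type plasmids, so it can be co-maintained with other circuit components. Selection is by chloramphenicol through a cat gene driven by its native promoter and followed by the lambda t0 terminator. The short RSF ori fragment in the annotation is probably just a homology match next to the p15A region rather than a second functional origin.

The payload is a "generator circuit" for an engineered single guide RNA, sgRNA-LEA5, under the inducible Plux2 promoter. The feature table shows fragments of the Streptococcus pyogenes gRNA scaffold interrupted by two boxB hairpins. These RNA aptamers are bound by the λN peptide, so an activator domain fused to λN can be recruited to a dCas9–sgRNA complex at the targeted site. A 20-nt synthetic spacer is recorded for the guide. The plasmid also carries luxR from Aliivibrio fischeri on the opposite strand, apparently expressed from a J23119-type constitutive promoter (annotated only as a fragment). LuxR binds the acyl-homoserine lactone autoinducer and activates lux promoters, which would make sgRNA production inducer-dependent. Plux2 itself is not annotated in the table. A T7Te terminator lies between the divergent units, and a BioBrick prefix is also present.

The associated work concerns programmable CRISPR activation in bacteria, and this plasmid appears to supply the inducible, aptamer-bearing guide RNA. The dCas9 and λN-fused activator components are not encoded here.
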