Features (pLannotate 1.2.2; 13 found; start..end, strand, type, name):
    223..245     -  promoter       J23119(SpeI) promoter (fragment): bacterial promoter (Registry of Standard Biological Parts BBa J23119) modified to end with an SpeI site
    253..280     +  terminator     T7Te terminator: phage T7 early transcription terminator
    389..407     +  protein_bind   boxB: λ N peptide binding site consisting of an RNA hairpin within the N-utliization (nut) site of the λ bacteriophage transcript (Tan and Frankel, 1995) λN peptide
    408..444     +  misc_RNA       gRNA scaffold (fragment): guide RNA scaffold for the Streptococcus pyogenes CRISPR/Cas9 system
    444..462     +  protein_bind   boxB: λ N peptide binding site consisting of an RNA hairpin within the N-utliization (nut) site of the λ bacteriophage transcript (Tan and Frankel, 1995) λN peptide
    463..482     +  misc_RNA       gRNA scaffold (fragment): guide RNA scaffold for the Streptococcus pyogenes CRISPR/Cas9 system
    577..632     -  rep_origin     RSF ori (fragment): Plasmids containing the RSF 1030 origin of replication can be propagated in E. coli cells that contain additional plasmids with compatible origins.
    720..1265    -  rep_origin     p15A ori: Plasmids containing the medium-copy-number p15A origin of replication can be propagated in E. coli cells that contain a second plasmid with the ColE1 origin.
   1379..1473    -  terminator     lambda t0 terminator: transcription terminator from phage lambda
   1497..2153    -  CDS            cat: CAT_ECOLX - Experimental evidence at protein level: Swiss-Prot protein existence level 1. This enzyme is an effector of chloramphenicol resistance in bacteria. From Escherichia coli. This protein is used as a marker in many commonly used cloning vectors, such as pACYC184.
   2154..2256    -  promoter       cat promoter: promoter of the E. coli cat gene encoding chloramphenicol acetyltransferase
   2281..2301    +  misc_feature   BioBrick prefix: BioBrick prefix for parts that do not start with "ATG"
   2439..181     -  CDS            luxR (across the origin): LUXR_ALIFS - Experimental evidence at protein level: Swiss-Prot protein existence level 1. Transcriptional activator of the bioluminescence operon. Binds to the OHHL autoinducer. From Aliivibrio fischeri (Vibrio fischeri).
>Addgene plasmid #130943 | pLY107 | addgene full sequence | sequence record 258316 | Addgene NGS Result
TATCTAGGATTGAAATATCAGATTTAACCATAGAATGAGGATAAATGATCGCGAGTAAATAATATTCACA
ATGTACCATTTTAGTCATATCAGATAAGCATTGATTAATATCATTATTGCTTCTACAAGCTTTAATTTTA
TTAATTATTCTGTATGTGTCGTCGGCATTTATGTTTTTCATCTAGTATTTCTCCTCTTTAATCTCTAGTA
GCTAGCACAATCCCTAGGACTGAGCTAGCTGTCAATCACACTGGCTCACCTTCGGGTGGGCCTTTCTGCG
TTTATATACTAGAGACCTGTAGGATCGTACAGGTTTACGCAAGAAAATGGTTTGTTACTTTCGAATAAAA
CTAGAGAGTTATATGTTGGTAACTACGTTTGAGAGCTAGGGCCCTGAAGAAGGGCCCTAGCAAGTTCAAA
TAAGGCTAGTCCGTTATCAACTTGGGCCCTGAAGAAGGGCCCAAGTGGCACCGAGTCGGTGCTTTTTTTG
AAGCTTCTCGGTACCAAATTCCAGAAAAGAGGCCTCCCGAAAGGGGGGCCTTTTTTCGTTTTGGTCCTAC
TAGGCCTAGGGATATATTCCGCTTCCTCGCTCACTGACTCGCTACGCTCGGTCGTTCGACTGCGGCGAGC
GGAAATGGCTTACGAACGGGGCGGAGATTTCCTGGAAGATGCCAGGAAGATACTTAACAGGGAAGTGAGA
GGGCCGCGGCAAAGCCGTTTTTCCATAGGCTCCGCCCCCCTGACAAGCATCACGAAATCTGACGCTCAAA
TCAGTGGTGGCGAAACCCGACAGGACTATAAAGATACCAGGCGTTTCCCCCTGGCGGCTCCCTCGTGCGC
TCTCCTGTTCCTGCCTTTCGGTTTACCGGTGTCATTCCGCTGTTATGGCCGCGTTTGTCTCATTCCACGC
CTGACACTCAGTTCCGGGTAGGCAGTTCGCTCCAAGCTGGACTGTATGCACGAACCCCCCGTTCAGTCCG
ACCGCTGCGCCTTATCCGGTAACTATCGTCTTGAGTCCAACCCGGAAAGACATGCAAAAGCACCACTGGC
AGCAGCCACTGGTAATTGATTTAGAGGAGTTAGTCTTGAAGTCATGCGCCGGTTAAGGCTAAACTGAAAG
GACAAGTTTTGGTGACTGCGCTCCTCCAAGCCAGTTACCTCGGTTCAAAGAGTTGGTAGCTCAGAGAACC
TTCGAAAAACCGCCCTGCAAGGCGGTTTTTTCGTTTTCAGAGCAAGAGATTACGCGCAGACCAAAACGAT
CTCAAGAAGATCATCTTATTAATCAGATAAAATATTTCTAGATTTCAGTGCAATTTATCTCTTCAAATGT
AGCACCTGAAGTCAGCCCCATACGATATAAGTTGTTACTAGTGCTTGGATTCTCACCAATAAAAAACGCC
CGGCGGCAACCGAGCGTTCTGAACAAATCCAGATGGAGTTCTGAGGTCATTACTGGATCTATCAACAGGA
GTCCAAGCGAGCTCGATATCAAATTACGCCCCGCCCTGCCACTCATCGCAGTACTGTTGTAATTCATTAA
GCATTCTGCCGACATGGAAGCCATCACAAACGGCATGATGAACCTGAATCGCCAGCGGCATCAGCACCTT
GTCGCCTTGCGTATAATATTTGCCCATGGTGAAAACGGGGGCGAAGAAGTTGTCCATATTGGCCACGTTT
AAATCAAAACTGGTGAAACTCACCCAGGGATTGGCTGAGACGAAAAACATATTCTCAATAAACCCTTTAG
GGAAATAGGCCAGGTTTTCACCGTAACACGCCACATCTTGCGAATATATGTGTAGAAACTGCCGGAAATC
GTCGTGGTATTCACTCCAGAGCGATGAAAACGTTTCAGTTTGCTCATGGAAAACGGTGTAACAAGGGTGA
ACACTATCCCATATCACCAGCTCACCGTCTTTCATTGCCATACGAAATTCCGGATGAGCATTCATCAGGC
GGGCAAGAATGTGAATAAAGGCCGGATAAAACTTGTGCTTATTTTTCTTTACGGTCTTTAAAAAGGCCGT
AATATCCAGCTGAACGGTCTGGTTATAGGTACATTGAGCAACTGACTGAAATGCCTCAAAATGTTCTTTA
CGATGCCATTGGGATATATCAACGGTGGTATATCCAGTGATTTTTTTCTCCATTTTAGCTTCCTTAGCTC
CTGAAAATCTCGATAACTCAAAAAATACGCCCGGTAGTGATCTTATTTCATTATGGTGAAAGTTGGAACC
TCTTACGTGCCGATCAACGTCTCATTTTCGCCAGATATCTAATTCGCGGCCGCTTCTAGAGCCTAGTTGT
CTTCATGCATGAAGACAAAATTAATACTAGAGGGACCAAAACGAAAAAAGACGCTTTTCAGCGTCTTATT
GTTCGTCTTTGGTACCGAGCTCTAGTAGTGATCTACACTAGCACTATCAGTGTTATTAATTTTTAAAGTA
TGGGCAATCAATTGCTCCTGTTAAAATTGCTTTAGAAATACTTTGGCAGCGGTTTGTTGTATTGAGTTTC
ATTTGCGCATTGGTTAAATGGAAAGTGACAGTACGCTCACTGCAACCTAATATTTTTGAAATATCCCAAG
AGCTTTTTCCTTCGCATGCCCACGCTAAACATTCTTTTTCTCTTTTGGTTAAATCGTTGTTTGATTTATT
ATTTGCTATATTTATTTTTCGATAATTATCAACTAGAGAAGGAACAATTAATGGTATGTTCATACACGCA
TGTAAAAATAAACTATCTATATAGTTGTCTTTTTCTGAATGTGCAAAACTAAGCATTCCGAAGCCATTGT
TAGCCGTATGAATAGGGAAACTAAACCCAGTGATAAGACCTGATGTTTTCGCTTCTTTAATTACATTTGG
AGATTTTTTATTTACAGCATTGTTTTCAAATATATTCCAATTAATTGGTGAATGATTGGAGTTAGAATAA
TCTACTATAGGATCATATTTTATTAAATTAGCGTCATCATAATATTGCCTCCATTTTTTAGGGTAAT
