>Addgene plasmid #130943 | pLY107 | depositor partial sequence | sequence record 250922 | Plux2
GGACCAAAACGAAAAAAGACGCTTTTCAGCGTCTTATTGTTCGTCTTTGGTACCGAGCTCTAGTAGTGAT
CTACACTAGCACTATCAGTGTTATTAATTTTTAAAGTATGGGCAATCAATTGCTCCTGTTAAAATTGCTT
TAGAAATACTTTGGCAGCGGTTTGTTGTATTGAGTTTCATTTGCGCATTGGTTAAATGGAAAGTGACAGT
ACGCTCACTGCAACCTAATATTTTTGAAATATCCCAAGAGCTTTTTCCTTCGCATGCCCACGCTAAACAT
TCTTTTTCTCTTTTGGTTAAATCGTTGTTTGATTTATTATTTGCTATATTTATTTTTCGATAATTATCAA
CTAGAGAAGGAACAATTAATGGTATGTTCATACACGCATGTAAAAATAAACTATCTATATAGTTGTCTTT
TTCTGAATGTGCAAAACTAAGCATTCCGAAGCCATTGTTAGCCGTATGAATAGGGAAACTAAACCCAGTG
ATAAGACCTGATGTTTTCGCTTCTTTAATTACATTTGGAGATTTTTTATTTACAGCATTGTTTTCAAATA
TATTCCAATTAATTGGTGAATGATTGGAGTTAGAATAATCTACTATAGGATCATATTTTATTAAATTAGC
GTCATCATAATATTGCCTCCATTTTTTAGGGTAATTATCTAGGATTGAAATATCAGATTTAACCATAGAA
TGAGGATAAATGATCGCGAGTAAATAATATTCACAATGTACCATTTTAGTCATATCAGATAAGCATTGAT
TAATATCATTATTGCTTCTACAAGCTTTAATTTTATTAATTATTCTGTATGTGTCGTCGGCATTTATGTT
TTTCATCTAGTATTTCTCCTCTTTAATCTCTAGTAGCTAGCACAATCCCTAGGACTGAGCTAGCTGTCAA
TCACACTGGCTCACCTTCGGGTGGGCCTTTCTGCGTTTATATACTAGAGACCTGTAGGATCGTACAGGTT
TACGCAAGAAAATGGTTTGTTACTTTCGAATA
