>Addgene plasmid #130943 | pLY107 | depositor partial sequence | sequence record 250923 | sgRNA-LEA5
AGTTATATGTTGGTAACTACGTTTGAGAGCTAGGGCCCTGAAGAAGGGCCCTAGCAAGTTCAAATAAGGC
TAGTCCGTTATCAACTTGGGCCCTGAAGAAGGGCCCAAGTGGCACCGAGTCGGTGCTTTTTTT
